Addgene plasmid #14495: pIS56 NETO2 3'UTR
Depositing lab: David Bartel. Depositing organization: Whitehead Institute for Biomedical Research. Publication: Microarray analysis shows that some microRNAs downregulate large numbers of target mRNAs. Lim LP, Lau NC, Garrett-Engele P, Grimson A, Schelter JM, Castle J, Bartel DP, Linsley PS, Johnson JM. Nature. 2005 Feb 17. 433(7027):769-73. 10.1038/nature03315 PubMed 15685193.
Backbone
  Vector backbone: pIS1
  Backbone manufacturer: Bartel Lab
  Backbone size w/o insert (bp): 4085
  Vector type: Mammalian Expression, Luciferase
Growth in bacteria
  Bacterial resistance: Ampicillin, 100 μg/mL
  Growth temperature: 37°C
  Growth strain: DH5alpha
  Copy number: High Copy
Gene/Insert
  Gene/Insert name: NETO2 3'UTR (alt name: NETO2)
  Species: H. sapiens (human)
  Insert size (bp): 510
  Entrez Gene: NETO2 (a.k.a. BTCL2, NEOT2)
  Tag / fusion protein: luciferase (N terminal on backbone)
  Cloning method: Restriction Enzyme; 5′ cloning site SacI (not destroyed); 3′ cloning site XbaI (not destroyed)
  Sequencing primers: 5′ n/a; 3′ EBV rev primer (GTGGTTTGTCCAAACTCATC)
Terms and licenses: Academic/Nonprofit Terms; Industry Terms: Not Available to Industry
Depositor comments: NETO2 3'UTR in renilla luciferase reporter plasmid.
How to cite: pIS56 NETO2 3'UTR was a gift from David Bartel (Addgene plasmid # 14495 ; http://n2t.net/addgene:14495 ; RRID:Addgene_14495)
