[The description below was written by a language model from this plasmid's Addgene catalogue record.]
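Description:
pIS56 NETO2 3'UTR is a mammalian luciferase reporter plasmid built on the pIS1 backbone (about 4.1 kb without insert). It is propagated in E. coli as a high-copy plasmid under ampicillin selection. The record does not name the origin of replication, the promoter driving the reporter, or the polyadenylation signal, and no feature table is provided, so these elements cannot be described beyond what the vector type implies.

The payload is a roughly 510 bp fragment of the 3' untranslated region of human NETO2, cloned between SacI and XbaI sites, both of which remain intact. According to the depositor comments, the backbone is a Renilla luciferase reporter. The catalogue lists luciferase as an N-terminal "tag" on the backbone, which here means that the luciferase coding sequence lies upstream of the insert. The NETO2 segment therefore serves as the 3'UTR of the reporter transcript rather than being translated as a fusion partner. In this arrangement, regulatory elements in the UTR fragment, such as microRNA target sites, can alter the stability or translation of the luciferase mRNA, and the effect is read out as a change in luciferase activity.

The associated publication is a study showing that some microRNAs downregulate large numbers of target mRNAs, which is consistent with using the plasmid to test whether the NETO2 3'UTR confers microRNA-mediated repression in transfected mammalian cells. Such assays usually normalise the signal to a second, co-transfected luciferase reporter, although the record does not specify the particular microRNA or the control constructs used.
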