>Addgene plasmid #14495 | pIS56 NETO2 3'UTR | depositor partial sequence | sequence record 8120 | Author sequence
CACAACGAGCTCAATATTTTGATGCCACAATAAACTTGATTTTTCTTTACATTCCTTTTATTTTTCCTTT
CTCTAAATTTAATTTGTTTTATAAGCCTATCGTTTTACCATTTCATTTTCTTACATAAGTACAAGTGGTT
AATGTACCACATACTTCAGTATAGGCATTTGTTCTTGAGTGTGTCAAAATACAGCTAGTTACTGTGCCAA
TTAAGACCCAGTTGTATTTCACCCATCTGTTTCTTCTTGGCTAATCTCTGTACTTCTGCCTTTTAATTAC
TGGGCCCTTATTCCTTATTTTCTGTGAGAAATAATAGATGATATGATTTATTACCTTTCAATTATATTTT
TCTCAGTTATACTAGAAAATTTCATAATCCTGGGATATATGTACCATTGTCAGCTATGACTAAAAATTTG
AAAAAGATAAAAATTTCTAGCAAGCCTTTGAAGTTTACCAAGTATAGTCACATTCAGTGACAGCCCATTC
ATTCCAGTAAAGAATCTCTAGAGTTGTG
